Addgene plasmid #213255: GPBA-DuET
Purpose: The DuET construct encodes the named human GPCR engineered with a cleaved hemagglutinin signal peptide, a 5' FLAG and a 3' 1D4 epitope tag optimized for expression in mammalian cells and proteomics studies.
Depositing lab: Thomas Sakmar. Depositing organization: Rockefeller University. Publication: Multiplexed selectivity screening of anti-GPCR antibodies. Dahl L, Kotliar IB, Bendes A, Dodig-Crnkovic T, Fromm S, Elofsson A, Uhlen M, Sakmar TP, Schwenk JM. Sci Adv. 2023 May 3;9(18):eadf9297. doi: 10.1126/sciadv.adf9297. Epub 2023 May 3. PubMed 37134173.
Backbone
  Vector backbone: pcDNA 3.1 (+)
  Vector type: Mammalian Expression
Growth in bacteria
  Bacterial resistance: Ampicillin, 100 μg/mL
  Growth temperature: 37°C
  Growth strain: DH5alpha
  Copy number: High Copy
Gene/Insert
  Gene/Insert name: GPBA (alt names: G protein-coupled bile acid receptor 1; BG37, GPCR, GPCR19, GPR131, M-BAR, MGC40597, TGR5)
  Species: H. sapiens (human)
  Entrez Gene: GPBAR1 (a.k.a. BG37, GPCR19, GPR131, M-BAR, TGR5)
  Promoter: CMV, T7
  Tag / fusion protein: FLAG (N terminal on insert); 1D4 (C terminal on insert)
  Cloning method: Gibson Cloning
Terms and licenses: Academic/Nonprofit Terms; Industry Terms: Not Available to Industry
Depositor comments: Class: A, Family: Bile Acid. Ensembl ID: ENSG00000179921, Uniprot ID: Q8TDU6
How to cite: GPBA-DuET was a gift from Thomas Sakmar (Addgene plasmid # 213255 ; http://n2t.net/addgene:213255 ; RRID:Addgene_213255)
