[The description below was written by a language model from this plasmid's Addgene catalogue record and pLannotate feature annotations shown in this document.]
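Description:
GPBA-DuET is a mammalian expression plasmid built on the pcDNA 3.1 (+) backbone that carries the human G protein-coupled bile acid receptor GPBAR1 (also known as TGR5, GPR131 or M-BAR), a class A GPCR of the bile acid family. It is propagated in E. coli as a high-copy plasmid through its ColE1/pUC-type origin and is selected with ampicillin via the β-lactamase gene. The backbone also carries an f1 phage origin. An SV40 early promoter drives a neomycin/kanamycin phosphotransferase cassette ending in an SV40 polyadenylation signal, the standard arrangement for G418 selection of stably transfected mammalian cells.

The receptor coding sequence lies downstream of the CMV immediate-early enhancer and promoter and is terminated by the bovine growth hormone polyadenylation signal. A T7 promoter sits between the CMV promoter and the insert and can support in vitro transcription. In the "DuET" format, the receptor is preceded by a cleavable hemagglutinin signal peptide and an N-terminal FLAG epitope, and it is followed by a C-terminal 1D4 epitope. The signal peptide directs the receptor into the secretory pathway and is then removed. The two tags at opposite ends of the protein allow capture and detection through independent antibodies.

The automated annotation detects the FLAG sequence (as a partial 3xFLAG match) and the GPBAR1 open reading frame, but it does not separately label the signal peptide or the 1D4 tag. Short hits to an HIV-1 LTR, ble, lacI and bom appear to be fragmentary matches to backbone sequence rather than functional elements. The construct is optimized for expression in mammalian cells and for proteomics studies, and the associated work concerns multiplexed selectivity screening of anti-GPCR antibodies.
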