Features (pLannotate 1.2.2; 21 found; start..end, strand, type, name):
    711..803     +  CDS            lacI (fragment): lac repressor; lacI; The lac repressor binds to the lac operator to inhibit transcription in E. coli. This inhibition can be relieved by adding lactose or isopropyl-β-D-thiogalactopyranoside (IPTG).
    816..837     +  protein_bind   CAP binding site: CAP binding activates transcription in the presence of cAMP. E. coli catabolite activator protein
    852..882     +  promoter       lac promoter: promoter for the E. coli lac operon
    890..906     +  protein_bind   lac operator: The lac repressor binds to the lac operator to inhibit transcription in E. coli. This inhibition can be relieved by adding lactose or isopropyl-β-D-thiogalactopyranoside (IPTG). lac repressor encoded by lacI
    979..1100    -  polyA_signal   SV40 poly(A) signal: SV40 polyadenylation signal
   1095..1253    -  CDS            ble (fragment): BLE_KLEPN - Experimental evidence at protein level: Swiss-Prot protein existence level 1. Binding protein with a strong affinity to the bleomycin family of antibiotics. Binds to CL990; an antimitotic-antibiotic compound. From Klebsiella pneumoniae.
   1277..2068    -  CDS            neo: KKA2_KLEPN - Also known as kan, nptII. Experimental evidence at protein level: Swiss-Prot protein existence level 1. Resistance to kanamycin, neomycin, paromomycin, ribostamycin, butirosin and gentamicin B. From Klebsiella pneumoniae.
   2135..2464    -  promoter       SV40 promoter: SV40 enhancer and early promoter
   2478..2906    -  rep_origin     f1 ori (sequence partly withheld): f1 bacteriophage origin of replication; arrow indicates direction of (+) strand synthesis
   2927..2948    -  promoter       SV40 promoter (fragment): SV40 enhancer and early promoter
   2952..3176    -  polyA_signal   bGH poly(A) signal: bovine growth hormone polyadenylation signal
   3307..4296    -  CDS            GPBAR1: GPBAR_HUMAN - Also known as TGR5. Experimental evidence at protein level: Swiss-Prot protein existence level 1. Receptor for bile acid. Bile acid-binding induces its internalization, activation of extracellular signal-regulated kinase and intracellular cAMP production. May be involved in the suppression of macrophage functions by bile acids. From Homo sapiens (Human).
   4309..4329    -  CDS            3xFLAG (fragment): three tandem FLAG® epitope tags
   4422..4440    -  promoter       T7 promoter: promoter for bacteriophage T7 RNA polymerase
   4456..4489    -  LTR            5' LTR (truncated) (fragment): truncated 5' long terminal repeat (LTR) from HIV-1
   4485..4688    -  promoter       CMV promoter: human cytomegalovirus (CMV) immediate early promoter
   4689..5068    -  enhancer       CMV enhancer: human cytomegalovirus immediate early enhancer
   5223..5275    +  misc_feature   bom (fragment): basis of mobility region from pBR322
   5334..5438    +  promoter       AmpR promoter: bla
   5439..6299    +  CDS            AmpR: β-lactamase; bla; confers resistance to ampicillin, carbenicillin, and related antibiotics
   6470..528     +  rep_origin     ori (across the origin): high-copy-number ColE1/pMB1/pBR322/pUC origin of replication
>Addgene plasmid #213255 | GPBA-DuET | addgene full sequence | sequence record 430805 | Addgene NGS Result
GCGGTGGTTTGTTTGCCGGATCAAGAGCTACCAACTCTTTTTCCGAAGGTAACTGGCTTCAGCAGAGCGC
AGATACCAAATACCGTTCTTCTAGTGTAGCCGTAGTTAGGCCACCACTTCAAGAACTCTGTAGCACCGCC
TACATACCTCGCTCTGCTAATCCTGTTACCAGTGGCTGCTGCCAGTGGCGATAAGTCGTGTCTTACCGGG
TTGGACTCAAGACGATAGTTACCGGATAAGGCGCAGCGGTCGGGCTGAACGGGGGGTTCGTGCACACAGC
CCAGCTTGGAGCGAACGACCTACACCGAACTGAGATACCTACAGCGTGAGCTATGAGAAAGCGCCACGCT
TCCCGAAGGGAGAAAGGCGGACAGGTATCCGGTAAGCGGCAGGGTCGGAACAGGAGAGCGCACGAGGGAG
CTTCCAGGGGGAAACGCCTGGTATCTTTATAGTCCTGTCGGGTTTCGCCACCTCTGACTTGAGCGTCGAT
TTTTGTGATGCTCGTCAGGGGGGCGGAGCCTATGGAAAAACGCCAGCAACGCGGCCTTTTTACGGTTCCT
GGCCTTTTGCTGGCCTTTTGCTCACATGTTCTTTCCTGCGTTATCCCCTGATTCTGTGGATAACCGTATT
ACCGCCTTTGAGTGAGCTGATACCGCTCGCCGCAGCCGAACGACCGAGCGCAGCGAGTCAGTGAGCGAGG
AAGCGGAAGAGCGCCCAATACGCAAACCGCCTCTCCCCGCGCGTTGGCCGATTCATTAATGCAGCTGGCA
CGACAGGTTTCCCGACTGGAAAGCGGGCAGTGAGCGCAACGCAATTAATGTGAGTTAGCTCACTCATTAG
GCACCCCAGGCTTTACACTTTATGCTTCCGGCTCGTATGTTGTGTGGAATTGTGAGCGGATAACAATTTC
ACACAGGAAACAGCTATGACCATGATTACGCCAAGCTCTAGCTAGAGGTCGACGGTATACAGACATGATA
AGATACATTGATGAGTTTGGACAAACCACAACTAGAATGCAGTGAAAAAAATGCTTTATTTGTGAAATTT
GTGATGCTATTGCTTTATTTGTAACCATTATAAGCTGCAATAAACAAGTTGGGGTGGGCGAAGAACTCCA
GCATGAGATCCCCGCGCTGGAGGATCATCCAGCCGGCGTCCCGGAAAACGATTCCGAAGCCCAACCTTTC
ATAGAAGGCGGCGGTGGAATCGAAATCTCGTGATGGCAGGTTGGGCGTCGCTTGGTCGGTCATTTCGAAC
CCCAGAGTCCCGCTCAGAAGAACTCGTCAAGAAGGCGATAGAAGGCGATGCGCTGCGAATCGGGAGCGGC
GATACCGTAAAGCACGAGGAAGCGGTCAGCCCATTCGCCGCCAAGCTCTTCAGCAATATCACGGGTAGCC
AACGCTATGTCCTGATAGCGGTCCGCCACACCCAGCCGGCCACAGTCGATGAATCCAGAAAAGCGGCCAT
TTTCCACCATGATATTCGGCAAGCAGGCATCGCCATGGGTCACGACGAGATCCTCGCCGTCGGGCATGCG
CGCCTTGAGCCTGGCGAACAGTTCGGCTGGCGCGAGCCCCTGATGCTCTTCGTCCAGATCATCCTGATCG
ACAAGACCGGCTTCCATCCGAGTACGTGCTCGCTCGATGCGATGTTTCGCTTGGTGGTCGAATGGGCAGG
TAGCCGGATCAAGCGTATGCAGCCGCCGCATTGCATCAGCCATGATGGATACTTTCTCGGCAGGAGCAAG
GTGAGATGACAGGAGATCCTGCCCCGGCACTTCGCCCAATAGCAGCCAGTCCCTTCCCGCTTCAGTGACA
ACGTCGAGCACAGCTGCGCAAGGAACGCCCGTCGTGGCCAGCCACGATAGCCGCGCTGCCTCGTCCTGCA
GTTCATTCAGGGCACCGGACAGGTCGGTCTTGACAAAAAGAACCGGGCGCCCCTGCGCTGACAGCCGGAA
CACGGCGGCATCAGAGCAGCCGATTGTCTGTTGTGCCCAGTCATAGCCGAATAGCCTCTCCACCCAAGCG
GCCGGAGAACCTGCGTGCAATCCATCTTGTTCAATCATGCGAAACGATCCTCATCCTGTCTCTTGATCAG
ATCCGAAAATGGATATACAAGCTCCCGGGAGCTTTTTGCAAAAGCCTAGGCCTCCAAAAAAGCCTCCTCA
CTACTTCTGGAATAGCTCAGAGGCAGAGGCGGCCTCGGCCTCTGCATAAATAAAAAAAATTAGTCAGCCA
TGGGGCGGAGAATGGGCGGAACTGGGCGGAGTTAGGGGCGGGATGGGCGGAGTTAGGGGCGGGACTATGG
TTGCTGACTAATTGAGATGCATGCTTTGCATACTTCTGCCTGCTGGGGAGCCTGGGGACTTTCCACACCT
GGTTGCTGACTAATTGAGATGCATGCTTTGCATACTTCTGCCTGCTGGGGAGCCTGGGGACTTTCCACAC
CCTAACTGACACACATTCCACAGAATTAATTCGCGTTAAATTTTTGTTAAATCAGCTCATTTTTTAACCA
ATAGGCCGAAATCGGCAAAATCCCTTATAAATCAAAAGAATAGACCGAGATAGGGT
[37 nt withheld, positions 2577-2613]
AAAGAACGTGGACTCCAACGTCAAAGG
[49 nt withheld, positions 2641-2689]
T
[91 nt withheld, positions 2691-2781]
G
[124 nt withheld, positions 2783-2906]
GGGGATACCCCCTAGAGCCCCAGCTGGTTCTTTCCGCCTCAGAAGCCATAGAGCCCACCGCATCCCCAGC
ATGCCTGCTATTGTCTTCCCAATCCTCCCCCTTGCTGTCCTGCCCCACCCCACCCCCCAGAATAGAATGA
CACCTACTCAGACAATGCGATGCAATTTCCTCATTTTATTAGGAAAGGACAGTGGGAGTGGCACCTTCCA
GGGTCAAGGAAGGCACGGGGGAGGGGCAAACAACAGATGGCTGGCAACTAGAAGGCACAGTCGAGGCTGA
TCAGCGGGTTTAAACGGGCCCTCTAGACTCGAGTTAGGCAGGGGCCACCTGAGAAGTCTCGGTCTTAGAC
ACGGTGGTGCTGGCCTCATCGAATTCACCGGTGCGTCCACCGGTATCGATGTTCAAATCCAGGTCAACAC
TTGACTGACTTGAAGGGTGATAAGCGATAGATGGCCCTGGGCTGTCCCTGGAGGCTCTGCCCCAGAGTCC
CTGAAGGCATCGCTGGGCTGCGGCCCGCCAGGGTGCAGTATACCTCTGATCTCCGAGGCCCATTGCGACG
GGAACGGCCGCGGCGCTGGCTGAGCCCAGGGACAAGAGTGACAACAGGGTTCCTGGCCCCAACGGCGGCC
TCTGCTCATAGGCCAGCACGGACAGGAGCAGGGTAGCGACATAAGGGCCCCAGCACAGACCAAACAACAA
CATCGCGCCAGCCTGTGCCCTGGCCTGTCTCCAGGTCAGTGCCCGGGCGAGGGCAGAAGGCTCATCTCTA
CACACGGCCCTCTCCAGTCTGCATATGTCCTGGAGCTGGCGGTGGGCGGTCGCGAGTACGCGCACGCTAA
GAAATGCGGCGGCGCCAACTGCGGGCAGCAGCAGGCCATACACCTCAAGATAAAGGTAGGGAGCGGGGAA
AATTGCCTGTGAAGAGCAGTTGGCTCCTGGCGTCCAGTGGTTCCAGCCCAGGGCGGGCAGGGAAGCGAAC
AGAAGCGGCCCCGCCCAGGTGAGCAAAAGGGCAAGTCTGATGGATCCCGGCGGCTGCAAAGGCCGCAACA
CGGCCATATACCGCTCTCCGTGAACAAGAAGGAGATTTGCGAGGAGAGACAGAAAGCTAAAGTTAGGGGC
AAGGTACACCAGGAGACAGCTCCAGTATCCTCGTCGAGACTGATTCCAGAGTCCTGGAAGAGTCGGCAAT
GCCAGACCAGTCAACAATCCGGCGAGCAAGAGGCTCAGAAAGAAACAGCCTGCGGGGGGGCTTCGGAGTC
GTCTGTCCCAGGCAATGCCAAGGGCCAAGAGGAGATTGGCAGTTATGATCAGACTAGCGAGAGCCAAGCT
GAGCCCAAGGGCTCCCTTGGGAATTGGGGACGGGACTTCGCCTGTACTGTTGGGAGTCATATCGATGCTG
GCGTCATCATCGTCCTTGTAGTCGGCGAATACCAGGCAGAAGATGTAGCTCAGGGCGATGATCGTCTTCA
TGGTGGCGCTAAGCTTAAGTTTAAACGCTAGCCAGCTTGGGTCTCCCTATAGTGAGTCGTATTAATTTCG
ATAAGCCAGTAAGCAGTGGGTTCTCTAGTTAGCCAGAGAGCTCTGCTTATATAGACCTCCCACCGTACAC
GCCTACCGCCCATTTGCGTCAATGGGGCGGAGTTGTTACGACATTTTGGAAAGTCCCGTTGATTTTGGTG
CCAAAACAAACTCCCATTGACGTCAATGGGGTGGAGACTTGGAAATCCCCGTGAGTCAAACCGCTATCCA
CGCCCATTGATGTACTGCCAAAACCGCATCACCATGGTAATAGCGATGACTAATACGTAGATGTACTGCC
AAGTAGGAAAGTCCCATAAGGTCATGTACTGGGCATAATGCCAGGCGGGCCATTTACCGTCATTGACGTC
AATAGGGGGCGTACTTGGCATATGATACACTTGATGTACTGCCAAGTGGGCAGTTTACCGTAAATACTCC
ACCCATTGACGTCAATGGAAAGTCCCTATTGGCGTTACTATGGGAACATACGTCATTATTGACGTCAATG
GGCGGGGGTCGTTGGGCGGTCAGCCAGGCGGGCCATTTACCGTAAGTTATGTAACGCGGAACTCCATATA
TGGGCTATGAACTAATGACCCCGTAATTGATTACTATTAATAACTAGTCAATAATCAATGTCAACGCGTA
TATCTGGCCCGTACATCGCGAAGCAGCGCAAAACGCCTAACCCTAAGCAGATTCTTCATGCAAATGTCGG
TCAAGCCTTGCCTTGTTGTAGCTTAAATTTTGCTCGCGCACTACTCAGCGACCTCCAACACACAAGCAGG
GAGCAGATACTGGCTTAACTATGCGGCATCAGAGCAGATTGTACTGAGAGTGCACCATAGGGGATCGGGA
GATCTCCCGATCCGTCGACGTCAGGTGGCACTTTTCGGGGAAATGTGCGCGGAACCCCTATTTGTTTATT
TTTCTAAATACATTCAAATATGTATCCGCTCATGAGACAATAACCCTGATAAATGCTTCAATAATATTGA
AAAAGGAAGAGTATGAGTATTCAACATTTCCGTGTCGCCCTTATTCCCTTTTTTGCGGCATTTTGCCTTC
CTGTTTTTGCTCACCCAGAAACGCTGGTGAAAGTAAAAGATGCTGAAGATCAGTTGGGTGCACGAGTGGG
TTACATCGAACTGGATCTCAACAGCGGTAAGATCCTTGAGAGTTTTCGCCCCGAAGAACGTTTTCCAATG
ATGAGCACTTTTAAAGTTCTGCTATGTGGCGCGGTATTATCCCGTATTGACGCCGGGCAAGAGCAACTCG
GTCGCCGCATACACTATTCTCAGAATGACTTGGTTGAGTACTCACCAGTCACAGAAAAGCATCTTACGGA
TGGCATGACAGTAAGAGAATTATGCAGTGCTGCCATAACCATGAGTGATAACACTGCGGCCAACTTACTT
CTGACAACGATCGGAGGACCGAAGGAGCTAACCGCTTTTTTGCACAACATGGGGGATCATGTAACTCGCC
TTGATCGTTGGGAACCGGAGCTGAATGAAGCCATACCAAACGACGAGCGTGACACCACGATGCCTGTAGC
AATGGCAACAACGTTGCGCAAACTATTAACTGGCGAACTACTTACTCTAGCTTCCCGGCAACAATTAATA
GACTGGATGGAGGCGGATAAAGTTGCAGGACCACTTCTGCGCTCGGCCCTTCCGGCTGGCTGGTTTATTG
CTGATAAATCTGGAGCCGGTGAGCGTGGGTCTCGCGGTATCATTGCAGCACTGGGGCCAGATGGTAAGCC
CTCCCGTATCGTAGTTATCTACACGACGGGGAGTCAGGCAACTATGGATGAACGAAATAGACAGATCGCT
GAGATAGGTGCCTCACTGATTAAGCATTGGTAACTGTCAGACCAAGTTTACTCATATATACTTTAGATTG
ATTTAAAACTTCATTTTTAATTTAAAAGGATCTAGGTGAAGATCCTTTTTGATAATCTCATGACCAAAAT
CCCTTAACGTGAGTTTTCGTTCCACTGAGCGTCAGACCCCGTAGAAAAGATCAAAGGATCTTCTTGAGAT
CCTTTTTTTCTGCGCGTAATCTGCTGCTTGCAAACAAAAAAACCACCGCTACCA
